>Addgene plasmid #73191 | pSLC-237 | depositor full sequence | sequence record 151362 | pSLC-237 sequence 4779 bps
AGATTGCAGCATTACACGTCTTGAGCGATTGTGTAGGCTGGAGCTGCTTCGAAGTTCCTATACTTTCTAG
AGAATAGGAACTTCGGAATAGGAACTTCAAGATCCCCTCACGCTGCCGCAAGCACTCAGGGCGCAAGGGC
TGCTAAAGGAAGCGGAACACGTAGAAAGCCAGTCCGCAGAAACGGTGCTGACCCCGGATGAATGTCAGCT
ACTGGGCTATCTGGACAAGGGAAAACGCAAGCGCAAAGAGAAAGCAGGTAGCTTGCAGTGGGCTTACATG
GCGATAGCTAGACTGGGCGGTTTTATGGACAGCAAGCGAACCGGAATTGCCAGCTGGGGCGCCCTCTGGT
AAGGTTGGGAAGCCCTGCAAAGTAAACTGGATGGCTTTCTTGCCGCCAAGGATCTGATGGCGCAGGGGAT
CAAGATCTGATCAAGAGACAGGATGAGGATCGTTTCGCATGATTGAACAAGATGGATTGCACGCAGGTTC
TCCGGCCGCTTGGGTGGAGAGGCTATTCGGCTATGACTGGGCACAACAGACAATCGGCTGCTCTGATGCC
GCCGTGTTCCGGCTGTCAGCGCAGGGGCGCCCGGTTCTTTTTGTCAAGACCGACCTGTCCGGTGCCCTGA
ATGAACTGCAGGACGAGGCAGCGCGGCTATCGTGGCTGGCCACGACGGGCGTTCCTTGCGCAGCTGTGCT
CGACGTTGTCACTGAAGCGGGAAGGGACTGGCTGCTATTGGGCGAAGTGCCGGGGCAGGATCTCCTGTCA
TCTCACCTTGCTCCTGCCGAGAAAGTATCCATCATGGCTGATGCAATGCGGCGGCTGCATACGCTTGATC
CGGCTACCTGCCCATTCGACCACCAAGCGAAACATCGCATCGAGCGAGCACGTACTCGGATGGAAGCCGG
TCTTGTCGATCAGGATGATCTGGACGAAGAGCATCAGGGGCTCGCGCCAGCCGAACTGTTCGCCAGGCTC
AAGGCGCGCATGCCCGACGGCGAGGATCTCGTCGTGACCCATGGCGATGCCTGCTTGCCGAATATCATGG
TGGAAAATGGCCGCTTTTCTGGATTCATCGACTGTGGCCGGCTGGGTGTGGCGGACCGCTATCAGGACAT
AGCGTTGGCTACCCGTGATATTGCTGAAGAGCTTGGCGGCGAATGGGCTGACCGCTTCCTCGTGCTTTAC
GGTATCGCCGCTCCCGATTCGCAGCGCATCGCCTTCTATCGCCTTCTTGACGAGTTCTTCTGAGCGGGAC
TCTGGGGTTCGAAATGACCGACCAAGCGACGCCCAACCTGCCATCACGAGATTTCGATTCCACCGCCGCC
TTCTATGAAAGGTTGGGCTTCGGAATCGTTTTCCGGGACGCCGGCTGGATGATCCTCCAGCGCGGGGATC
TCATGCTGGAGTTCTTCGCCCACCCCAGCTTCAAAAGCGATCCTCCGCGGCCCAAAGTGCCACCTGCATC
GATGGCCCCCGATGGTAGTGTGGGGTCTCCCCATGCGAGAGTAGGGAACTGCCAGGCATCAAATAAAACG
AAAGGCTCAGTCGAAAGACTGGGCCTTTCGTTTTATCTGTTGTTTGTCGGTGAACGCTCTCCTGAGTAGG
ACAAATCCGCCGGGAGCGGATTTGAACGTTGCGAAGCAACGGCCCGGAGGGTGGCGGGCAGGACGCCCGC
CATAAACTGCCAGGCATCAAATTAAGCAGAAGGCCATCCTGACGGATGGCCTTTTTGCGTGGCCAGTGCC
AAGCTTGCATGCCTGCAGGTCGACGGATCCCCGGGTACCGAGCTCTCGAGCGAATGGTGAGATTGAGAAT
ATAACCTTTCATTCCCAGCGGTCGGTCGATAAAAAAATCGAGATAACCGTTGGCCTCAATCGGCGTTAAA
CCCGCCACCAGATGGGCATTAAACGAGTATCCCGGCAGCAGGGGATCATTTTGCGCTTCAGCCATACTTT
TCATACTCCCACCATTCAGAGAAGAAACCAATTGTCCATATTGCATCAGACATTGCCGTCACTGCGTCTT
TTACTGGCTCTTCTCGCTAACCAAACCGGTAACCCCGCTTATTAAAAGCATTCTGTAACAAAGCGGGACC
AAAGCCATGACAAAAACGCGTAACAAAAGTGTCTATAATCACGGCAGAAAAGTCCACATTGATTATTTGC
ACGGCGTCACACTTTGCTATGCCATAGCATTTTTATCCATAAGATTAGCGGATCCTACCTGACGCTTTTT
ATCGCAACTCTCTACTGTTTCTCCATACCTGCAGGTACCGGTCCGGAATTCTTGACGGAGTAAAGCCATA
TGGCGTATTTTCTGGATTTTGACGAGCGGGCACTAAAGGAATGGCGAAAGCTGGGCTCGACGGTACGTGA
ACAGTTGAAAAAGAAGCTGGTTGAAGTACTTGAGTCACCCCGGATTGAAGCAAACAAGCTCCGTGGTATG
CCTGATTGTTACAAGATTAAGCTCCGGTCTTCAGGCTATCGCCTTGTATACCAGGTTATAGACGAGAAAG
TTGTCGTTTTCGTGATTTCTGTTGGGAAAAGAGAACGCTCGGAAGTATATAGCGAGGCGGTCAAACGCAT
TCTCTGAGGATCCGCGAATTCTCATGTTTGACAGCTTATCACTGATCAGTGAATTAATGGCGATGACGCA
TCCTCACGATAATATCCGGGTAGGCGCAATCACTTTCGTCTCTACTCCGTTACAAAGCGAGGCTGGGTAT
TTCCCGGCCTTTCTGTTATCCGAAATCCACTGAAAGCACAGCGGCTGGCTGAGGAGATAAATAATAAACG
AGGGGCTGTATGCACAAAGCATCTTCTGTTGAGTTAAGAACGAGTATCGAGATGGCACATAGCCTTGCTC
AAATTGGAATCAGGTTTGTGCCAATACCAGTAGAAACAGACGAAGAAGCTAGCTTTGCACTGGATGGGGA
CGTCAGGATCGCTCTGAAGTTCCTATACTTTCTAGAGAATAGGAACTTCGGAATAGGAACTAAGGAGGAT
ATTCATATGGACCATGGCTAATTCCCATGTCAGCCGTTAAGTGTTCCTGTGTCACTCAAAATTGCTTTGA
GAGGCTCTAAGGGCTTCTCAGTGCGTTACATCCCTGGCTTGTTGTCCACAACCGTTAAACCTTAAAAGCT
TTAAAAGCCTTATATATTCTTTTTTTTCTTATAAAACTTAAAACCTTAGAGGCTATTTAAGTTGCTGATT
TATATTAATTTTATTGTTCAAACATGAGAGCTTAGTACGTGAAACATGAGAGCTTAGTACGTTAGCCATG
AGAGCTTAGTACGTTAGCCATGAGGGTTTAGTTCGTTAAACATGAGAGCTTAGTACGTTAAACATGAGAG
CTTAGTACGTGAAACATGAGAGCTTAGTACGTACTATCAACAGGTTGAACTGCGGATCTTGCGGCCGCAA
AAATTAAAAATGAAGTTTTAAATCAATCTAAAGTATATATGAGTAAACTTGGTCTGACAGTTACCAATGC
TTAATCAGTGAGGCACCTATCTCAGCGATCTGTCTATTTCGTTCATCCATAGTTGCCTGACTCCCCGTCG
TGTAGATAACTACGATACGGGAGGGCTTACCATCTGGCCCCAGTGCTGCAATGATACCGCGAGACCCACG
CTCACCGGCTCCAGATTTATCAGCAATAAACCAGCCAGCCGGAAGGGCCGAGCGCAGAAGTGGTCCTGCA
ACTTTATCCGCCTCCATCCAGTCTATTAATTGTTGCCGGGAAGCTAGAGTAAGTAGTTCGCCAGTTAATA
GTTTGCGCAACGTTGTTGCCATTGCTACAGGCATCGTGGTGTCACGCTCGTCGTTTGGTATGGCTTCATT
CAGCTCCGGTTCCCAACGATCAAGGCGAGTTACATGATCCCCCATGTTGTGCAAAAAAGCGGTTAGCTCC
TTCGGTCCTCCGATCGTTGTCAGAAGTAAGTTGGCCGCAGTGTTATCACTCATGGTTATGGCAGCACTGC
ATAATTCTCTTACTGTCATGCCATCCGTAAGATGCTTTTCTGTGACTGGTGAGTACTCAACCAAGTCATT
CTGAGAATAGTGTATGCGGCGACCGAGTTGCTCTTGCCCGGCGTCAATACGGGATAATACCGCGCCACAT
AGCAGAACTTTAAAAGTGCTCATCATTGGAAAACGTTCTTCGGGGCGAAAACTCTCAAGGATCTTACCGC
TGTTGAGATCCAGTTCGATGTAACCCACTCGTGCACCCAACTGATCTTCAGCATCTTTTACTTTCACCAG
CGTTTCTGGGTGAGCAAAAACAGGAAGGCAAAATGCCGCAAAAAAGGGAATAAGGGCGACACGGAAATGT
TGAATACTCATACTCTTCCTTTTTCAATATTATTGAAGCATTTATCAGGGTTATTGTCTCATGAGCGGAT
ACATATTTGAATGTATTTAGAAAAATAAACAAATAGGGGTTCCGCGCACATTTCCCCGAAAAGTGCCACC
TGCATCGATGGCCCCCCGATGGTAGTGTGGGGTCTCCCCATGCGAGAGTAGGGAACTGCCAGGCATCAAA
TAAAACGAAAGGCTCAGTCGAAAGACTGGGCCTTTCGTTTTATCTGTTGTTTGTCGGTGAACGCTCTCCT
GAGTAGGACAAATCCGCCGGGAGCGGATTTGAACGTTGCGAAGCAACGGCCCGGAGGGTGGCGGGCAGGA
CGCCCGCCATAAACTGCCAGGCATCAAATTAAGCAGAAGGCCATCCTGACGGATGGCCTTTTTGCGTGGC
CAGTGCCAAGCTTGCATGC
Features (pLannotate 1.2.2; 16 found; start..end, strand, type, name):
     51..98      -  protein_bind   FRT: FLP-mediated recombination occurs in the 8-bp core sequence TCTAGAAA (Turan and Bode, 2011). FLP recombinase from the Saccharomyces cerevisiae 2μ plasmid
     92..427     +  CDS            tnpA (fragment): TN5P_ECOLX - Also known as tnp. Experimental evidence at protein level: Swiss-Prot protein existence level 1. Mediates transposition of transposon Tn5 by a 'cut and paste' mechanism. First, the monomeric transposase binds the 19 bp inverted DNA repeats flanking the transposon. Then, dimerization of the DNA- bound transposase creates a synaptic DNA complex. After nicking of the first DNA strand, excision of the transposon proceeds through a series of intermediates. The transposase then mediates the insertion of the transposon at a new site by strand transfer. The activity of the wild- type tran
    459..1250    +  CDS            neo: KKA2_KLEPN - Also known as kan, nptII. Experimental evidence at protein level: Swiss-Prot protein existence level 1. Resistance to kanamycin, neomycin, paromomycin, ribostamycin, butirosin and gentamicin B. From Klebsiella pneumoniae.
   1274..1444    +  CDS            ble (fragment): BLE_KLEPN - Experimental evidence at protein level: Swiss-Prot protein existence level 1. Binding protein with a strong affinity to the bleomycin family of antibiotics. Binds to CL990; an antimitotic-antibiotic compound. From Klebsiella pneumoniae.
   1530..1616    +  terminator     rrnB T1 terminator: Escherichia coli rrnB; transcription terminator T1 from the E. coli rrnB gene
   1708..1735    +  terminator     rrnB T2 terminator: transcription terminator T2 from the E. coli rrnB gene
   1800..1955    -  CDS            araC (fragment): L-arabinose regulatory protein; araC
   1982..2266    +  promoter       araBAD promoter: araBAD; promoter of the L-arabinose operon of E. coli; the araC regulatory gene is transcribed in the opposite direction (Guzman et al., 1995)
   2310..2594    +  CDS            relE: RELE_ECOLI - Experimental evidence at protein level: Swiss-Prot protein existence level 1. Cross-talk can occur between different TA systems. Ectopic expression of this toxin induces transcription of 7 tested TA systems (dinJ/yafQ, hicAB, mazEF, mqsRA, prlF(sohA)/yhaV, relBEF and yefM/yoeB) with specific cleavage of the relBEF mRNA produced immediately upstream and within the relB coding sequence. The cleaved mRNA can be translated into RelE, leading to a positive feedback cycle of RelE expression. The relBEF operon is required for transcription of the mazEF TA system operon during amino acid
   2657..2903    +  terminator     λ tL3 terminator: transcription terminator tL3 from phage λ
   2956..2989    -  protein_bind   FRT (minimal): supports FLP-mediated excision but not integration (Turan and Bode, 2011) FLP recombinase from the Saccharomyces cerevisiae 2μ plasmid
   3038..3394    -  rep_origin     R6K γ ori: γ replication origin from E. coli plasmid R6K; requires the R6K initiator protein pi for replication
   3491..4351    -  CDS            AmpR: β-lactamase; bla; confers resistance to ampicillin, carbenicillin, and related antibiotics
   4352..4456    -  promoter       AmpR promoter: bla
   4547..4633    +  terminator     rrnB T1 terminator: Escherichia coli rrnB; transcription terminator T1 from the E. coli rrnB gene
   4725..4752    +  terminator     rrnB T2 terminator: transcription terminator T2 from the E. coli rrnB gene
