[The description below was written by a language model from this plasmid's Addgene catalogue record and pLannotate feature annotations shown in this document.]
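Description:
pSLC-237 is a bacterial template plasmid built on the pKD4 backbone and designed to supply a combined positive/negative selection cassette for chromosomal engineering of Enterobacteriaceae. It replicates from the R6K γ origin, which needs the pi initiator protein supplied in trans, so it is maintained in a pir-expressing host (Pir1 is listed) and cannot persist in ordinary target strains. This conditional replication is what makes it suited to serving as a PCR template. The plasmid is propagated under kanamycin selection, and the backbone also carries a β-lactamase gene with its own promoter, giving ampicillin resistance. Copy number is recorded as unknown.

The payload lies between two FRT sites, one full and one minimal. It begins with the Tn5-derived neo (nptII) kanamycin resistance gene, flanked by residual transposase and ble fragments and followed by rrnB T1/T2 terminators. Next comes the araBAD promoter, preceded by only a short annotated fragment of araC, driving the E. coli toxin gene relE and terminated by phage λ tL3. Kanamycin selects for acquisition of the cassette. Arabinose induction of RelE, a toxin of the relBE toxin–antitoxin system, then kills cells that still carry it, allowing counter-selection for replacement or loss of the cassette in unmodified strains. The FRT sites would also allow FLP-mediated excision. The record calls for glucose in the growth medium, which is consistent with repressing leaky toxin expression from ParaB.

The backbone notes mention an inserted chloramphenicol resistance gene, but no such gene appears in the feature table.
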