Addgene plasmid #73191: pSLC-237
Purpose: Template plasmid which encodes kanamycin resistance gene for positive selection and toxin gene (relE) under the control of arabinose induceable promoter (ParaB) for negative selection.
Depositing lab: Swaine Chen. Depositing organization: National University of Singapore. Publication: A set of powerful negative selection systems for unmodified Enterobacteriaceae. Khetrapal V, Mehershahi K, Rafee S, Chen S, Lim CL, Chen SL. Nucleic Acids Res. 2015 Jul 27;43(13):e83. doi: 10.1093/nar/gkv248. Epub 2015 Mar 23. PubMed 25800749.
Backbone
  Vector backbone: pKD4
  Backbone manufacturer: Barry L. Wanner
  Backbone size w/o insert (bp): 3300
  Total vector size (bp): 4779
  Modifications to backbone: First inserted SmaI, AatII, SacII sites and chloramphenicol resistance gene at Afe1 site in pKD4, followed by insertion of ParaB-relE at SmaI site using blunt cloning.
  Vector type: Bacterial Expression
  Selectable markers: Ampicillin
Growth in bacteria
  Bacterial resistance: Kanamycin, 50 μg/mL
  Growth temperature: 37°C
  Growth strain: Pir1
  Growth instructions: Add 2% glucose
  Copy number: Unknown
Gene/Insert
  Gene/Insert name: ParaB-relE
  Insert size (bp): 1482
  Promoter: ParaB
  Cloning method: Restriction Enzyme; 5′ cloning site SmaI (destroyed during cloning); 3′ cloning site SmaI (destroyed during cloning)
  Sequencing primers: 5′ CGGAATCGTTTTCCGGGACG; 3′ ATTAGCCATGGTCCATATGA
Terms and licenses: Academic/Nonprofit Terms; Industry Terms: Not Available to Industry
How to cite: pSLC-237 was a gift from Swaine Chen (Addgene plasmid # 73191 ; http://n2t.net/addgene:73191 ; RRID:Addgene_73191)
