>Addgene plasmid #73191 | pSLC-237 | addgene partial sequence | sequence record 151358 | pBAD-F 5'-ATGCCATAGCATTTTTATCC-3'
ACGCTTTTTATCGCAACTCTCTACTGTTTCTCCATACCTGCAGGTACCGGTCCGGAATTCTTGACGGAGT
AAAGCCATATGGCGTATTTTCTGGATTTTGACGAGCGGGCACTAAAGGAATGGCGAAAGCTGGGCTCGAC
GGTACGTGAACAGTTGAAAAAGAAGCTGGTTGAAGTACTTGAGTCACCCCGGATTGAAGCAAACAAGCTC
CGTGGTATGCCTGATTGTTACAAGATTAAGCTCCGGTCTTCAGGCTATCGCCTTGTATACCAGGTTATAG
ACGAGAAAGTTGTCGTTTTCGTGATTTCTGTTGGGAAAAGAGAACGCTCGGAAGTATATAGCGAGGCGGT
CAAACGCATTCTCTGAGGATCCGCGAATTCTCATGTTTGACAGCTTATCACTGATCAGTGAATTAATGGC
GATGACGCATCCTCACGATAATATCCGGGTAGGCGCAATCACTTTCGTCTCTACTCCGTTACAAAGCGAG
GCTGGGTATTTCCCGGCCTTTCTGTTATCCGAAATCCACTGAAAGCACAGCGGCTGGCTGAGGAGATAAA
TAATAAACGAGGGGCTGTATGCACAAAGCATCTTCTGTTGAGTTAAGAACGAGTATCGAGATGGCACATA
GCCTTGCTCAAATTGGAATCAGGTTTGTGCCAATACCAGTAGAAACAGACGAAGAAGCTAGCTTTGCACT
GGATGGGGACGTCAGGATCGCTCTGAAGTTCCTATACTTTCTAGAGAATAGGAACTTCGGAATAGGAACT
AAGGAGGATATTCATATGGACCATGGCTAATTCCCATGTCAGCCGTTAAGTGTTCCTGTGTCACTCAAAA
TTGCTTTGAGAGGCTCTAAGGGCTTCTCAGTGCGTTACATCCCTGGCTTGTTGTCCACAACCGTTAAACC
TTAAAAGCTTTAAAAGCCTTATATATTCTTTTTTTTCTTATAAAACTTAAAACCTTAGAGG
