>Addgene plasmid #73191 | pSLC-237 | addgene partial sequence | sequence record 151360 | pGP704-R 5'-aacaagccagggatgtaacg-3'
TCTCAAAGCAATTTTGAGTGACACAGGAACACTTAACGGCTGACATGGGAATTAGCCATGGTCCATATGA
ATATCCTCCTTAGTTCCTATTCCGAAGTTCCTATTCTCTAGAAAGTATAGGAACTTCAGAGCGATCCTGA
CGTCCCCATCCAGTGCAAAGCTAGCTTCTTCGTCTGTTTCTACTGGTATTGGCACAAACCTGATTCCAAT
TTGAGCAAGGCTATGTGCCATCTCGATACTCGTTCTTAACTCAACAGAAGATGCTTTGTGCATACAGCCC
CTCGTTTATTATTTATCTCCTCAGCCAGCCGCTGTGCTTTCAGTGGATTTCGGATAACAGAAAGGCCGGG
AAATACCCAGCCTCGCTTTGTAACGGAGTAGAGACGAAAGTGATTGCGCCTACCCGGATATTATCGTGAG
GATGCGTCATCGCCATTAATTCACTGATCAGTGATAAGCTGTCAAACATGAGAATTCGCGGATCCTCAGA
GAATGCGTTTGACCGCCTCGCTATATACTTCCGAGCGTTCTCTTTTCCCAACAGAAATCACGAAAACGAC
AACTTTCTCGTCTATAACCTGGTATACAAGGCGATAGCCTGAAGACCGGAGCTTAATCTTGTAACAATCA
GGCATACCACGGAGCTTGTTTGCTTCAATCCGGGGTGACTCAAGTACTTCAACCAGCTTCTTTTTCAACT
GTTCACGTACCGTCGAGCCCAGCTTTCGCCATTCCTTTAGTGCCCGCTCGTCAAAATCCAGAAAATACGC
CATATGGCTTTACTCCGTCAAGAATTCCGGACCGGTACCTGCAGGTATGGAGAAACAGTAGAGAGTTGCG
ATAAAAAGCGTCAGGTAGGATCCGCTAATCTTATGGATAAAAATGCTATGGCATAGCAAAGTGTGACG
